Features (pLannotate 1.2.2; 7 found; start..end, strand, type, name):
    153..226     +  promoter       PLtetO-1 promoter: modified phage lambda PL promoter with tet operator sites (Lutz and Bujard, 1997)
    257..496     +  CDS            DHFR (fragment): mouse dihydrofolate reductase; Mus musculus Dhfr
    559..1657    +  CDS            MBP (fragment): maltose binding protein from E. coli; malE (mutated); This version of the gene does not encode a signal sequence, so MBP will remain in the cytosol.
   1748..2176    +  CDS            STAM (fragment): STAM1_HUMAN - Also known as STAM1. Experimental evidence at protein level: Swiss-Prot protein existence level 1. Involved in intracellular signal transduction mediated by cytokines and growth factors. Upon IL-2 and GM-CSL stimulation, it plays a role in signaling leading to DNA synthesis and MYC induction. May also play a role in T-cell development. Involved in down-regulation of receptor tyrosine kinase via multivesicular body (MVBs) when complexed with HGS (ESCRT-0 complex). The ESCRT-0 complex binds ubiquitin and acts as sorting machinery that recognizes ubiquitinated receptors and transfer
   2395..3186    -  CDS            SmR: aminoglycoside adenylyltransferase (Murphy, 1985); aadA; confers resistance to spectinomycin and streptomycin
   3187..3278    -  promoter       AmpR promoter: bla
   3326..1       -  rep_origin     CloDF13 ori (across the origin): Plasmids containing the CloDF13 (CDF) origin of replication can be propagated in E. coli cells that contain additional plasmids with compatible origins.
>Addgene plasmid #83081 | pCD-Sub87-STAM (2-143) W26A Hs | depositor full sequence | sequence record 164044 | pCD-Sub87-STAM (2-143) W26A Hs sequence 4063 bps
CTTTTCTACTGAACCGCTCTAGATTTCAGTGCAATTTATCTCTTCAAATGTAGCACCGTCGACGCAATTC
CGACGTCTAAGAAACCATTATTATCATGACATTAACCTATAAAAATAGGCGTATCACGAGGCCCTTTCGT
CTTCACCTCGAGTCCCTATCAGTGATAGAGATTGACATCCCTATCAGTGATAGAGATACTGAGCACATCA
GCAGGACGCACTGACCGAATTCATTAAAGAGGAGAAAACGCGTATGAGTAAAGTAGACATGGTTTGGATA
GTCGGAGGCAGTTCTGTTTACCAGGAAGCCATGAATCAACCAGGCCACCTCAGACTCTTTGTGACAAGGA
TCATGCAGGAATTTGAAAGTGACACGTTTTTCCCAGAAATTGATTTGGGGAAATATAAACTTCTCCCAGA
ATACCCAGGCGTCCTCTCTGAGGTCCAGGAGGAAAAAGGCATCAAGTATAAGTTTGAAGTCTACGAGAAG
AAAGACAGGCGCGCCCTGCAGATGGGCAGCAGCCATCACCATCATCACCACAGCCAGGATCCGAATTCGA
AAATCGAAGAAGGTAAACTGGTAATCTGGATTAACGGCGATAAAGGCTATAACGGTCTCGCTGAAGTCGG
TAAGAAATTCGAGAAAGATACCGGAATTAAAGTCACCGTTGAGCATCCGGATAAACTGGAAGAGAAATTC
CCACAGGTTGCGGCAACTGGCGATGGCCCTGACATTATCTTCTGGGCACACGACCGCTTTGGTGGCTACG
CTCAATCTGGCCTGTTGGCTGAAATCACCCCGGACAAAGCGTTCCAGGACAAGCTGTATCCGTTTACCTG
GGATGCCGTACGTTACAACGGCAAGCTGATTGCTTACCCGATCGCTGTTGAAGCGTTATCGCTGATTTAT
AACAAAGATCTGCTGCCGAACCCGCCAAAAACCTGGGAAGAGATCCCGGCGCTGGATAAAGAACTGAAAG
CGAAAGGTAAGAGCGCGCTGATGTTCAACCTGCAAGAACCGTACTTCACCTGGCCGCTGATTGCTGCTGA
CGGGGGTTATGCGTTCAAGTATGAAAACGGCAAGTACGACATTAAAGACGTGGGCGTGGATAACGCTGGC
GCGAAAGCGGGTCTGACCTTCCTGGTTGACCTGATTAAAAACAAACACATGAATGCAGACACCGATTACT
CCATCGCAGAAGCTGCCTTTAATAAAGGCGAAACAGCGATGACCATCAACGGCCCGTGGGCATGGTCCAA
CATCGACACCAGCAAAGTGAATTATGGTGTAACGGTACTGCCGACCTTCAAGGGTCAACCATCCAAACCG
TTCGTTGGCGTGCTGAGCGCAGGTATTAACGCCGCCAGTCCGAACAAAGAGCTGGCAAAAGAGTTCCTCG
AAAACTATCTGCTGACTGATGAAGGTCTGGAAGCGGTTAATAAAGACAAACCGCTGGGTGCCGTAGCGCT
GAAGTCTTACGAGGAAGAGTTGGCGAAAGATCCACGTATTGCCGCCACAATGGAAAACGCCCAGAAAGGT
GAAATCATGCCGAACATCCCGCAGATGTCCGCTTTCTGGTATGCCGTGCGTACTGCGGTGATCAACGCCG
CCAGCGGTCGTCAGACTGTCGATGAAGCCCTGAAAGACGCGCAGACTAATTCGAGCTCGAACAACAACAA
CAATAACAATAACAACAACCTCGGGATCGATACGACCCTGGAAGTTCTGTTCCAGGGGCCCCCGCGGATG
CCTCTTTTTGCCACCAATCCCTTCGATCAGGATGTTGAGAAAGCAACCAGCGAGATGAATACTGCTGAGG
ACGCGGGCCTCATTTTGGATATCTGTGATAAAGTTGGTCAGTCTCGCACTGGACCTAAGGATTGTCTTCG
GTCTATTATGAGAAGAGTGAACCACAAAGATCCTCACGTTGCTATGCAGGCTTTGACTCTTCTAGGAGCA
TGTGTATCAAACTGTGGCAAAATTTTTCATTTAGAAGTATGTTCAAGAGATTTTGCTAGTGAAGTAAGCA
ACGTATTAAATAAGGGTCATCCTAAAGTATGTGAAAAATTAAAGGCTCTTATGGTTGAATGGACAGATGA
ATTTAAGAATGATCCACAGCTTAGTCTAATATCAGCAATGATTAAGAACCTCAAGGAACAAGGAGTTACG
TTCCCATAAACTAGTGTCGAACAGAAAGTAATCGTATTGTACACGGCCGAAGCTTGGCGCCATAGCGGCC
GCGAGAAGCACACGGTCACACTGCTTCCGGTAGTCAATAAACCGGTAAACCAGCAATAGACATAAGCGGC
TATTTAACGACCCTGCCCTGAACCGACGACCGGGTCATCGTGGCCGGATCTTGCGGCCCCTCGGCTTGAA
CGAATTGTTAGACATTATTTGCCGACTACCTTGGTGATCTCGCCTTTCACGTAGTGGACAAATTCTTCCA
ACTGATCTGCGCGCGAGGCCAAGCGATCTTCTTCTTGTCCAAGATAAGCCTGTCTAGCTTCAAGTATGAC
GGGCTGATACTGGGCCGGCAGGCGCTCCATTGCCCAGTCGGCAGCGACATCCTTCGGCGCGATTTTGCCG
GTTACTGCGCTGTACCAAATGCGGGACAACGTAAGCACTACATTTCGCTCATCGCCAGCCCAGTCGGGCG
GCGAGTTCCATAGCGTTAAGGTTTCATTTAGCGCCTCAAATAGATCCTGTTCAGGAACCGGATCAAAGAG
TTCCTCCGCCGCTGGACCTACCAAGGCAACGCTATGTTCTCTTGCTTTTGTCAGCAAGATAGCCAGATCA
ATGTCGATCGTGGCTGGCTCGAAGATACCTGCAAGAATGTCATTGCGCTGCCATTCTCCAAATTGCAGTT
CGCGCTTAGCTGGATAACGCCACGGAATGATGTCGTCGTGCACAACAATGGTGACTTCTACAGCGCGGAG
AATCTCGCTCTCTCCAGGGGAAGCCGAAGTTTCCAAAAGGTCGTTGATCAAAGCTCGCCGCGTTGTTTCA
TCAAGCCTTACGGTCACCGTAACCAGCAAATCAATATCACTGTGTGGCTTCAGGCCGCCATCCACTGCGG
AGCCGTACAAATGTACGGCCAGCAACGTCGGTTCGAGATGGCGCTCGATGACGCCAACTACCTCTGATAG
TTGAGTCGATACTTCGGCGATCACCGCTTCCCTCATACTCTTCCTTTTTCAATATTATTGAAGCATTTAT
CAGGGTTATTGTCTCATGAGCGGATACATATTTGAATGTATTTAGAAAAATAAACAAATAGCTAGCTCAC
TCGGTCGCTACGCTCCGGGCGTGAGACTGCGGCGGGCGCTGCGGACACATACAAAGTTACCCACAGATTC
CGTGGATAAGCAGGGGACTAACATGTGAGGCAAAACAGCAGGGCCGCGCCGGTGGCGTTTTTCCATAGGC
TCCGCCCTCCTGCCAGAGTTCACATAAACAGACGCTTTTCCGGTGCATCTGTGGGAGCCGTGAGGCTCAA
CCATGAATCTGACAGTACGGGCGAAACCCGACAGGACTTAAAGATCCCCACCGTTTCCGGCGGGTCGCTC
CCTCTTGCGCTCTCCTGTTCCGACCCTGCCGTTTACCGGATACCTGTTCCGCCTTTCTCCCTTACGGGAA
GTGTGGCGCTTTCTCATAGCTCACACACTGGTATCTCGGCTCGGTGTAGGTCGTTCGCTCCAAGCTGGGC
TGTAAGCAAGAACTCCCCGTTCAGCCCGACTGCTGCGCCTTATCCGGTAACTGTTCACTTGAGTCCAACC
CGGAAAAGCACGGTAAAACGCCACTGGCAGCAGCCATTGGTAACTGGGAGTTCGCAGAGGATTTGTTTAG
CTAAACACGCGGTTGCTCTTGAAGTGTGCGCCAAAGTCCGGCTACACTGGAAGGACAGATTTGGTTGCTG
TGCTCTGCGAAAGCCAGTTACCACGGTTAAGCAGTTCCCCAACTGACTTAACCTTCGATCAAACCACCTC
CCCAGGTGGTTTTTTCGTTTACAGGGCAAAAGATTACGCGCAGAAAAAAAGGATCTCAAGAAGATCCTTT
GAT
