>Addgene plasmid #83081 | pCD-Sub87-STAM (2-143) W26A Hs | addgene partial sequence | sequence record 164045 | MBP-F 5'-GATGAAGCCCTGAAAGACGCGCAG-3'
TAACAACAACCTCGGGATCGATACGACCCTGGAAGTTCTGTTCCAGGGGCCCCCGCGGATGCCTCTTTTT
GCCACCAATCCCTTCGATCAGGATGTTGAGAAAGCAACCAGCGAGATGAATACTGCTGAGGACGCGGGCC
TCATTTTGGATATCTGTGATAAAGTTGGTCAGTCTCGCACTGGACCTAAGGATTGTCTTCGGTCTATTAT
GAGAAGAGTGAACCACAAAGATCCTCACGTTGCTATGCAGGCTTTGACTCTTCTAGGAGCATGTGTATCA
AACTGTGGCAAAATTTTTCATTTAGAAGTATGTTCAAGAGATTTTGCTAGTGAAGTAAGCAACGTATTAA
ATAAGGGTCATCCTAAAGTATGTGAAAAATTAAAGGCTCTTATGGTTGAATGGACAGATGAATTTAAGAA
TGATCCACAGCTTAGTCTAATATCAGCAATGATTAAGAACCTCAAGGAACAAGGAGTTACGTTCCCATAA
ACTAGTGTCGAACAGAAAGTAATCGTATTGTACACGGCCGAAGCTTGGCGCCATAGCGGCCGCGAGAAGC
ACACGGTCACACTGCTTCCGGTAGTCAATAAACCGGTAAACCAGCAATAGACATAAGCGGCTATTTAACG
ACCCTGCCCTGAACCGACGACCGGGTCATCGTGGCCGGATCTTGCGGCCCCTCGGCTTGAACGAATTGTT
AGACATTATTTGCCGACTACCTTGGTGATCTCGCCTTTCACGTAGTGGACAAATTCTTCCAACTGATCTG
CGCGCGAGGCCAAGCGATCTTCTTCTTGTCCAAGATAAGCCTGTCTAGCTTCAAGTATGACGGGCTGATA
CTGGGCCGGCAGGCGCTCCATTGCCCAGTCGGCAGCGACATCCTTCGGCGCGATTTTGCCGGTTACTGCG
CTGTACCAAATGCGGGACAACGTAAGCACTACATTT
