>Addgene plasmid #83081 | pCD-Sub87-STAM (2-143) W26A Hs | addgene partial sequence | sequence record 166010 | pBRforEco 5'-AATAGGCGTATCACGAGGC-3'
GTGATAGAGATTGACATCCCTATCAGTGATAGAGATACTGAGCACATCAGCAGGACGCACTGACCGAATT
CATTAAAGAGGAGAAAACGCGTATGAGTAAAGTAGACATGGTTTGGATAGTCGGAGGCAGTTCTGTTTAC
CAGGAAGCCATGAATCAACCAGGCCACCTCAGACTCTTTGTGACAAGGATCATGCAGGAATTTGAAAGTG
ACACGTTTTTCCCAGAAATTGATTTGGGGAAATATAAACTTCTCCCAGAATACCCAGGCGTCCTCTCTGA
GGTCCAGGAGGAAAAAGGCATCAAGTATAAGTTTGAAGTCTACGAGAAGAAAGACAGGCGCGCCCTGCAG
ATGGGCAGCAGCCATCACCATCATCACCACAGCCAGGATCCGAATTCGAAAATCGAAGAAGGTAAACTGG
TAATCTGGATTAACGGCGATAAAGGCTATAACGGTCTCGCTGAAGTCGGTAAGAAATTCGAGAAAGATAC
CGGAATTAAAGTCACCGTTGAGCATCCGGATAAACTGGAAGAGAAATTCCCACAGGTTGCGGCAACTGGC
GATGGCCCTGACATTATCTTCTGGGCACACGACCGCTTTGGTGGCTACGCTCAATCTGGCCTGTTGGCTG
AAATCACCCCGGACAAAGCGTTCCAGGACAAGCTGTATCCGTTTACCTGGGATGCCGTACGTTACAACGG
CAAGCTGATTGCTTACCCGATCGCTGTTGAAGCGTTATCGCTGATTTATAACAAAGATCTGCTGCCGAAC
CCGCCAAAAACCTGGGAAGAGATCCCGGCGCTGGATAAAGAACTGAAAGCGAAAGGTAAGAGCGCGCTGA
TGTTCAACCTGCAAGAACCGTACTTCACCTGGCCGCTGATTGCTGCTGACGGGGGTTATGCGTTCAAGTA
TGAAAACGGCAAGTACGACATTAAAGA
